>Addgene plasmid #188832 | Portal_T4 | addgene full sequence | sequence record 369668 | Addgene NGS Result
CTTTGAGTGAGCTGATACCGCTCGCCGCAGCCGAACGACCGAGCGCAGCGAGTCAGTGAGCGAGGAAGCG
GAAGAGCGCCTGATGCGGTATTTTCTCCTTACGCATCTGTGCGGTATTTCACACCGCATATGGTGCACTC
TCAGTACAATCTGCTCTGATGCCGCATAGTTAAGCCAGTATACACTCCGCTATCGCTACGTGACTGGGTC
ATGGCTGCGCCCCGACACCCGCCAACACCCGCTGACGCGCCCTGACGGGCTTGTCTGCTCCCGGCATCCG
CTTACAGACAAGCTGTGACCGTCTCCGGGAGCTGCATGTGTCAGAGGTTTTCACCGTCATCACCGAAACG
CGCGAGGCAGCAGATCAATTCGCGCGCGAAGGCGAAGCGGCATGCATAATGTGCCTGTCAAATGGACGAA
GCAGGGATTCTGCAAACCCTATGCTACTCCGTCAAGCCGTCAATTGTCTGATTCGTTACCAATTATGACA
ACTTGACGGCTACATCATTCACTTTTTCTTCACAACCGGCACGGAACTCGCTCGGGCTGGCCCCGGTGCA
TTTTTTAAATACCCGCGAGAAATAGAGTTGATCGTCAAAACCAACATTGCGACCGACGGTGGCGATAGGC
ATCCGGGTGGTGCTCAAAAGCAGCTTCGCCTGGCTGATACGTTGGTCCTCGCGCCAGCTTAAGACGCTAA
TCCCTAACTGCTGGCGGAAAAGATGTGACAGACGCGACGGCGACAAGCAAACATGCTGTGCGACGCTGGC
GATATCAAAATTGCTGTCTGCCAGGTGATCGCTGATGTACTGACAAGCCTCGCGTACCCGATTATCCATC
GGTGGATGGAGCGACTCGTTAATCGCTTCCATGCGCCGCAGTAACAATTGCTCAAGCAGATTTATCGCCA
GCAGCTCCGAATAGCGCCCTTCCCCTTGCCCGGCGTTAATGATTTGCCCAAACAGGTCGCTGAAATGCGG
CTGGTGCGCTTCATCCGGGCGAAAGAACCCCGTATTGGCAAATATTGACGGCCAGTTAAGCCATTCATGC
CAGTAGGCGCGCGGACGAAAGTAAACCCACTGGTGATACCATTCGCGAGCCTCCGGATGACGACCGTAGT
GATGAATCTCTCCTGGCGGGAACAGCAAAATATCACCCGGTCGGCAAACAAATTCTCGTCCCTGATTTTT
CACCACCCCCTGACCGCGAATGGTGAGATTGAGAATATAACCTTTCATTCCCAGCGGTCGGTCGATAAAA
AAATCGAGATAACCGTTGGCCTCAATCGGCGTTAAACCCGCCACCAGATGGGCATTAAACGAGTATCCCG
GCAGCAGGGGATCATTTTGCGCTTCAGCCATACTTTTCATACTCCCGCCATTCAGAGAAGAAACCAATTG
TCCATATTGCATCAGACATTGCCGTCACTGCGTCTTTTACTGGCTCTTCTCGCTAACCAAACCGGTAACC
CCGCTTATTAAAAGCATTCTGTAACAAAGCGGGACCAAAGCCATGACAAAAACGCGTAACAAAAGTGTCT
ATAATCACGGCAGAAAAGTCCACATTGATTATTTGCACGGCGTCACACTTTGCTATGCCATAGCATTTTT
ATCCATAAGATTAGCGGATCCTACCTGACGCTTTTTATCGCAACTCTCTACTGTTTCTCCATACCCGTTT
TTTGGGCTAACAGGAGGAATTAACCATGAAATTTAATGTATTAAGTTTGTTTGCTCCATGGGCTAAAATG
GACGAACGAAATTTTAAAGACCAAGAAAAAGAAGATCTTGTTTCCATTACAGCCCCAAAGCTTGATGATG
GAGCAAGAGAATTTGAAGTAAGCTCGAATGAAGCTGCTTCTCCTTATAATGCTGCATTCCAAACAATTTT
TGGTTCATATGAACCAGGAATGAAAACTACTCGTGAGCTTATTGATACATATCGTAATCTCATGAATAAC
TATGAAGTAGATAATGCAGTTTCAGAAATCGTTTCAGATGCTATCGTCTATGAAGATGATACTGAAGTCG
TAGCGTTAAATTTGGATAAATCTAAATTTAGCCCAAAAATTAAAAATATGATGTTAGATGAATTTAGTGA
TGTATTAAATCATCTATCGTTTCAACGAAAAGGTTCTGATCATTTTAGACGTTGGTATGTTGATTCAAGA
ATTTTCTTTCATAAAATCATTGATCCAAAACGTCCAAAAGAAGGCATAAAAGAATTACGTAGATTAGACC
CTCGCCAAGTTCAGTATGTTCGTGAAATTATAACAGAAACTGAAGCTGGCACAAAAATAGTTAAAGGTTA
CAAAGAATATTTTATATATGATACTGCCCATGAGTCATATGCATGTGATGGTAGAATGTATGAAGCTGGC
ACAAAAATAAAAATTCCTAAAGCTGCCGTCGTTTATGCCCATTCTGGATTAGTCGATTGTTGCGGTAAAA
ATATCATCGGGTATTTGCATCGTGCTGTTAAACCTGCTAACCAATTAAAATTATTAGAAGATGCTGTAGT
CATTTATCGCATTACTCGTGCTCCTGACCGTCGTGTTTGGTATGTAGACACAGGTAATATGCCTGCTCGT
AAAGCTGCTGAGCACATGCAACATGTTATGAACACGATGAAAAACCGTGTAGTATATGATGCATCAACAG
GTAAAATAAAAAATCAACAGCATAATATGTCTATGACCGAAGACTATTGGTTGCAGCGCCGTGATGGTAA
AGCTGTGACAGAAGTTGATACTCTTCCTGGTGCTGATAATACTGGCAATATGGAAGATATTCGTTGGTTT
AGACAAGCTCTTTATATGGCATTACGTGTTCCTCTTTCACGCATTCCGCAAGACCAACAAGGCGGTGTGA
TGTTTGATTCTGGAACTAGCATTACACGTGATGAATTAACGTTTGCTAAATTTATTCGTGAGTTACAGCA
CAAGTTTGAAGAAGTTTTCCTAGATCCGCTTAAAACAAATCTTTTGCTTAAAGGTATAATCACAGAAGAT
GAGTGGAATGATGAAATAAATAATATTAAGATAGAATTTCATCGGGATAGCTACTTTGCTGAGCTCAAAG
AAGCAGAAATTTTGGAACGAAGAATTAATATGCTAACCATGGCAGAACCATTTATTGGTAAATATATTTC
TCACAGAACTGCTATGAAAGACATTTTGCAGATGACTGATGAAGAAATAGAACAAGAAGCCAAGCAAATT
GAAGAAGAGTCTAAAGAGGCTCGTTTCCAAGACCCCGACCAAGAACAAGAGGATTTTTAATGCCAGGCAT
CAAATTAAGCAGAAGGCCATCCTGACGGATGGCCTTTTTGCGTTTCTACAAACTCTTTTGTTTATTTTTC
TAAATACATTCAAATATGTATCCGCTCATGAGACAATAACCCTGATAAATGCTTCAATAATATTGAAAAA
GGAAGAGTATGAGTATTCAACATTTCCGTGTCGCCCTTATTCCCTTTTTTGCGGCATTTTGCCTTCCTGT
TTTTGCTCACCCAGAAACGCTGGTGAAAGTAAAAGATGCTGAAGATCAGTTGGGTGCACGAGTGGGTTAC
ATCGAACTGGATCTCAACAGCGGTAAGATCCTTGAGAGTTTTCGCCCCGAAGAACGTTTTCCAATGATGA
GCACTTTTAAAGTTCTGCTATGTGGCGCGGTATTATCCCGTGTTGACGCCGGGCAAGAGCAACTCGGTCG
CCGCATACACTATTCTCAGAATGACTTGGTTGAGTACTCACCAGTCACAGAAAAGCATCTTACGGATGGC
ATGACAGTAAGAGAATTATGCAGTGCTGCCATAACCATGAGTGATAACACTGCGGCCAACTTACTTCTGA
CAACGATCGGAGGACCGAAGGAGCTAACCGCTTTTTTGCACAACATGGGGGATCATGTAACTCGCCTTGA
TCGTTGGGAACCGGAGCTGAATGAAGCCATACCAAACGACGAGCGTGACACCACGATGCCTGTAGCAATG
GCAACAACGTTGCGCAAACTATTAACTGGCGAACTACTTACTCTAGCTTCCCGGCAACAATTAATAGACT
GGATGGAGGCGGATAAAGTTGCAGGACCACTTCTGCGCTCGGCCCTTCCGGCTGGCTGGTTTATTGCTGA
TAAATCTGGAGCCGGTGAGCGTGGGTCTCGCGGTATCATTGCAGCACTGGGGCCAGATGGTAAGCCCTCC
CGTATCGTAGTTATCTACACGACGGGGAGTCAGGCAACTATGGATGAACGAAATAGACAGATCGCTGAGA
TAGGTGCCTCACTGATTAAGCATTGGTAACTGTCAGACCAAGTTTACTCATATATACTTTAGATTGATTT
AAAACTTCATTTTTAATTTAAAAGGATCTAGGTGAAGATCCTTTTTGATAATCTCATGACCAAAATCCCT
TAACGTGAGTTTTCGTTCCACTGAGCGTCAGACCCCGTAGAAAAGATCAAAGGATCTTCTTGAGATCCTT
TTTTTCTGCGCGTAATCTGCTGCTTGCAAACAAAAAAACCACCGCTACCAGCGGTGGTTTGTTTGCCGGA
TCAAGAGCTACCAACTCTTTTTCCGAAGGTAACTGGCTTCAGCAGAGCGCAGATACCAAATACTGTCCTT
CTAGTGTAGCCGTAGTTAGGCCACCACTTCAAGAACTCTGTAGCACCGCCTACATACCTCGCTCTGCTAA
TCCTGTTACCAGTGGCTGCTGCCAGTGGCGATAAGTCGTGTCTTACCGGGTTGGACTCAAGACGATAGTT
ACCGGATAAGGCGCAGCGGTCGGGCTGAACGGGGGGTTCGTGCACACAGCCCAGCTTGGAGCGAACGACC
TACACCGAACTGAGATACCTACAGCGTGAGCTATGAGAAAGCGCCACGCTTCCCGAAGGGAGAAAGGCGG
ACAGGTATCCGGTAAGCGGCAGGGTCGGAACAGGAGAGCGCACGAGGGAGCTTCCAGGGGGAAACGCCTG
GTATCTTTATAGTCCTGTCGGGTTTCGCCACCTCTGACTTGAGCGTCGATTTTTGTGATGCTCGTCAGGG
GGGCGGAGCCTATGGAAAAACGCCAGCAACGCGGCCTTTTTACGGTTCCTGGCCTTTTGCTGGCCTTTTG
CTCACATGTTCTTTCCTGCGTTATCCCCTGATTCTGTGGATAACCGTATTACCGC
Features (pLannotate 1.2.2; 10 found; start..end, strand, type, name):
      2..74      +  rep_origin     RSF ori (fragment): Plasmids containing the RSF 1030 origin of replication can be propagated in E. coli cells that contain additional plasmids with compatible origins.
     79..219     -  misc_feature   bom: basis of mobility region from pBR322
    321..361     -  CDS            rop (fragment): Rop protein, which maintains plasmids at low copy number; rop
    483..1361    -  CDS            araC: L-arabinose regulatory protein; araC
   1388..1672    +  promoter       araBAD promoter: araBAD; promoter of the L-arabinose operon of E. coli; the araC regulatory gene is transcribed in the opposite direction (Guzman et al., 1995)
   1706..3277    +  CDS            20: PORTL_BPT4 - Experimental evidence at protein level: Swiss-Prot protein existence level 1. Forms the portal vertex of the capsid (PubMed:2685327, PubMed:24126213). This portal plays critical roles in head assembly, genome packaging, neck/tail attachment, and genome ejection. The portal protein multimerizes as a single ring-shaped homododecamer arranged around a central channel. Binds to the terminase subunits to form the packaging machine. Attaches to the host inner membrane most likely through interaction with host yidC and forms together with chaperone gp40 an initiator complex to form the p
   3301..3328    +  terminator     rrnB T2 terminator: transcription terminator T2 from the E. coli rrnB gene
   3347..3438    +  promoter       AmpR promoter: bla
   3439..4299    +  CDS            AmpR: β-lactamase; bla; confers resistance to ampicillin, carbenicillin, and related antibiotics
   4470..5058    +  rep_origin     ori: high-copy-number ColE1/pMB1/pBR322/pUC origin of replication
