[The description below was written by a language model from this plasmid's Addgene catalogue record and pLannotate feature annotations shown in this document.]
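Description:
Portal_T4 is a 5,165 bp bacterial expression plasmid built on a pBAD backbone that carries the portal protein gene of bacteriophage T4 for arabinose-inducible expression in E. coli. It replicates from a high-copy ColE1/pMB1-type origin and is selected with ampicillin through a β-lactamase (AmpR) gene driven by its own bla promoter. The annotation also picks up backbone remnants typical of pBR322-derived vectors: the bom mobility region, a short rop fragment, and a small fragment scored as RSF origin sequence. None of these appears to be an intact functional unit.

The payload is a roughly 1.57 kb coding sequence, inserted by Gibson cloning, that matches T4 gene 20 (gp20). This protein assembles into a ring-shaped dodecamer at the portal vertex of the capsid, where it takes part in head assembly, terminase-driven genome packaging, neck and tail attachment, and genome ejection. The gene sits downstream of the araBAD promoter, with the regulator gene araC transcribed divergently upstream. AraC represses the promoter in the absence of L-arabinose and activates it when the sugar is present, which gives tight, titratable control suited to phage proteins that may be toxic. An rrnB T2 terminator follows the coding sequence. No epitope or purification tags are annotated.

The record states the purpose only as supplying the T4 portal protein. The associated publication concerns prokaryotic innate immunity based on recognition of conserved viral proteins, so the plasmid was plausibly used to express the portal protein alone in bacteria and test whether it triggers a defence system, although the record does not describe the assay.
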