Addgene plasmid #188832: Portal_T4
Purpose: Portal protein from phage T4
Depositing lab: Feng Zhang. Depositing organization: Broad Institute. Publication: Prokaryotic innate immunity through pattern recognition of conserved viral proteins. Gao LA, Wilkinson ME, Strecker J, Makarova KS, Macrae RK, Koonin EV, Zhang F. Science. 2022 Aug 12;377(6607):eabm4096. doi: 10.1126/science.abm4096. Epub 2022 Aug 12. PubMed 35951700.
Backbone
  Vector backbone: pBAD
  Backbone size w/o insert (bp): 3590
  Total vector size (bp): 5165
  Vector type: Bacterial Expression
Growth in bacteria
  Bacterial resistance: Ampicillin, 100 μg/mL
  Growth temperature: 37°C
  Growth strain: DH5alpha
  Copy number: High Copy
Gene/Insert
  Gene/Insert name: Portal
  Insert size (bp): 1575
  GenBank ID: WP_015969330.1
  Cloning method: Gibson Cloning
  Sequencing primers: 5′ N/A
Terms and licenses: Academic/Nonprofit Terms; Industry Terms: Not Available to Industry
How to cite: Portal_T4 was a gift from Feng Zhang (Addgene plasmid # 188832 ; http://n2t.net/addgene:188832 ; RRID:Addgene_188832)
